>Addgene plasmid #169467 | pTwist-SARS-CoV-2 Δ18 B.1.351v2/wtRBD | addgene full sequence | sequence record 335492 | Addgene NGS Result
CCCTTTTGCTAATCATGTTCATACCTCTTATCTTCCTCCCACAGCTCCTGGGCAACGTGCTGGTCTGTGT
GCTGGCCCATCACTTTGGCAAAGGCGGCGCCATGTTTGTGTTCCTCGTTCTCCTGCCCCTCGTTTCTTCC
CAATGCGTGAACTTCACAACTAGAACGCAGCTCCCACCCGCTTACACGAACTCTTTTACTCGTGGAGTAT
ACTATCCCGATAAAGTCTTTAGGTCCAGTGTCCTTCATTCTACTCAAGACCTTTTCCTGCCATTCTTCTC
AAATGTCACCTGGTTCCATGCTATCCACGTTTCTGGCACCAACGGAACTAAACGATTTGCTAATCCCGTC
TTGCCATTTAACGATGGCGTATACTTTGCCTCAACGGAGAAGTCCAACATTATCCGGGGATGGATATTTG
GCACCACCCTGGACTCCAAGACACAGTCTCTCCTCATTGTGAACAACGCCACCAATGTCGTCATCAAAGT
CTGTGAATTTCAATTTTGTAACGATCCCTTTCTCGGGGTTTATTATCATAAGAATAACAAGTCTTGGATG
GAGTCAGAGTTCCGCGTTTACAGTTCCGCTAACAACTGTACTTTTGAGTACGTTTCCCAACCATTTCTCA
TGGATCTTGAAGGGAAGCAAGGCAACTTCAAGAATCTCCGCGAATTTGTGTTTAAGAATATAGACGGCTA
CTTCAAAATTTATAGCAAGCATACCCCGATAAATCTGGTTCGGGGTCTCCCTCAAGGCTTCTCCGCGTTG
GAACCCCTCGTGGACTTGCCGATTGGCATCAACATCACCCGGTTCCAAACCCTTCATCGAAGCTACCTCA
CGCCTGGCGACAGTAGTAGTGGTTGGACAGCGGGCGCAGCAGCCTACTATGTGGGATATTTGCAACCACG
CACCTTTCTTCTCAAATATAACGAAAACGGAACAATTACCGATGCCGTAGACTGTGCCCTCGATCCCCTG
TCCGAAACTAAATGCACACTCAAGTCCTTCACAGTTGAGAAAGGCATATACCAAACCAGTAACTTCCGCG
TCCAACCCACCGAATCCATTGTTCGATTCCCTAACATCACCAATTTGTGTCCTTTCGGTGAAGTATTTAA
TGCCACTCGATTTGCATCAGTTTATGCCTGGAATCGCAAGCGAATATCAAATTGTGTTGCAGATTATAGT
GTCCTGTATAATAGCGCATCATTCAGCACTTTTAAGTGTTATGGGGTCAGCCCTACGAAATTGAATGACT
TGTGTTTTACCAACGTTTACGCAGATTCTTTCGTCATACGCGGCGACGAAGTCCGACAGATTGCACCGGG
GCAAACCGGAAAGATAGCAGACTATAATTATAAGTTGCCGGATGACTTCACCGGCTGCGTTATAGCATGG
AACTCCAATAATCTCGATTCAAAAGTCGGCGGCAACTATAATTATCTTTACCGCCTGTTTCGCAAGTCAA
ATCTGAAGCCCTTTGAACGTGACATCTCCACCGAAATTTATCAAGCTGGCAGCACCCCATGTAATGGAGT
GGAAGGGTTTAACTGTTATTTTCCCCTTCAATCATACGGATTTCAACCAACAAATGGGGTGGGCTATCAA
CCATATCGGGTGGTAGTCTTGAGCTTTGAGCTGCTCCACGCACCGGCTACAGTTTGCGGACCGAAGAAAA
GCACTAACCTGGTGAAGAATAAATGTGTGAACTTCAACTTTAATGGGCTCACCGGAACAGGGGTGCTGAC
AGAATCAAACAAGAAATTTCTCCCTTTTCAACAATTTGGTAGAGACATTGCCGATACCACAGATGCCGTC
CGCGATCCGCAAACACTGGAAATCCTCGATATAACACCCTGTAGCTTCGGCGGGGTCAGCGTGATAACTC
CCGGAACGAACACATCCAACCAAGTGGCTGTCCTGTATCAAGGTGTCAACTGTACCGAAGTCCCTGTGGC
GATACACGCCGACCAACTGACACCCACCTGGAGAGTCTACTCAACAGGTTCCAATGTCTTTCAAACTAGA
GCGGGTTGTCTCATTGGCGCTGAGCATGTCAATAATTCATACGAATGTGATATTCCTATTGGGGCAGGAA
TCTGTGCGTCTTATCAAACTCAAACGAACTCACCACGGCGCGCTCGCTCAGTAGCCAGCCAGTCCATAAT
CGCCTATACCATGAGTCTCGGGGTTGAGAACTCCGTGGCTTATTCAAACAATTCCATCGCAATCCCAACT
AACTTTACCATTAGCGTTACCACGGAAATCTTGCCCGTCAGCATGACTAAGACGAGCGTAGACTGTACGA
TGTATATCTGTGGGGATTCCACCGAGTGTAGCAACCTCTTGCTTCAATACGGGTCTTTCTGTACTCAACT
CAACCGAGCATTGACCGGAATTGCGGTCGAACAAGACAAGAATACCCAAGAGGTGTTCGCACAAGTAAAG
CAAATATACAAAACGCCGCCAATCAAAGATTTTGGCGGGTTTAATTTTAGCCAAATACTGCCAGACCCAT
CTAAGCCTTCAAAACGCAGCTTTATCGAGGATCTGCTGTTCAACAAAGTTACGTTGGCTGACGCGGGTTT
CATTAAGCAGTATGGGGATTGTTTGGGAGACATTGCGGCCCGCGACCTTATCTGTGCTCAAAAATTCAAT
GGGTTGACAGTTCTGCCCCCTCTGCTCACTGATGAGATGATTGCACAGTATACATCAGCATTGTTGGCAG
GAACCATTACATCCGGCTGGACTTTTGGCGCGGGTGCGGCCCTTCAAATACCTTTCGCTATGCAAATGGC
TTACAGATTCAATGGGATTGGTGTCACGCAAAATGTATTGTATGAAAATCAGAAGCTGATCGCTAATCAA
TTTAACAGCGCGATTGGCAAGATCCAAGATTCACTGTCAAGCACAGCGTCCGCCCTCGGCAAACTCCAAG
ATGTTGTGAATCAAAACGCCCAGGCCCTGAATACCCTCGTGAAGCAACTGAGTTCTAACTTCGGCGCAAT
CTCCAGCGTCCTCAACGACATATTGTCCAGACTTGATAAGGTGGAAGCCGAGGTGCAAATTGATCGGCTC
ATCACAGGCAGGCTCCAGTCACTCCAAACTTATGTGACACAACAGTTGATCCGGGCTGCTGAGATACGAG
CAAGCGCCAACCTGGCCGCCACTAAAATGTCAGAGTGCGTGCTCGGGCAGTCCAAACGGGTTGACTTTTG
TGGCAAGGGCTATCACTTGATGTCCTTCCCCCAATCCGCCCCACATGGAGTGGTCTTTCTCCACGTCACT
TATGTCCCTGCTCAAGAGAAGAACTTTACGACAGCTCCAGCAATCTGTCACGATGGCAAAGCGCACTTTC
CCAGGGAAGGCGTTTTCGTCAGTAATGGCACGCATTGGTTTGTGACCCAAAGGAATTTCTATGAACCCCA
AATCATAACCACTGACAATACATTTGTCTCAGGCAACTGTGATGTGGTCATTGGGATCGTGAACAACACG
GTATATGATCCCCTGCAACCCGAGTTGGATAGCTTCAAAGAGGAATTGGATAAATACTTTAAGAATCATA
CTTCACCCGATGTTGATCTCGGGGACATATCAGGAATAAATGCAAGTGTCGTCAACATTCAGAAAGAGAT
TGATCGCCTTAATGAGGTCGCCAAGAACTTGAATGAATCTTTGATCGACTTGCAAGAACTGGGCAAATAC
GAACAATATATTAAATGGCCCTGGTACATTTGGTTGGGCTTTATCGCCGGACTTATAGCTATCGTTATGG
TCACAATTATGTTGTGCTGTATGACTAGCTGTTGTTCCTGCTTGAAAGGATGTTGCAGTTGCGGATCTTG
TTGTAAATAAAGGATCCTCTAGAAGTTGTCTCCTCCTGCACTGACTGACTGATACAATCGATTTCTGGAT
CCGCAGGCCTAATCAACCTCTGGATTACAAAATTTGTGAAAGATTGACTGGTATTCTTAACTATGTTGCT
CCTTTTACGCTATGTGGATACGCTGCTTTAATGCCTTTGTATCATGCTATTGCTTCCCGTATGGCTTTCA
TTTTCTCCTCCTTGTATAAATCCTGGTTGCTGTCTCTTTATGAGGAGTTGTGGCCCGTTGTCAGGCAACG
TGGCGTGGTGTGCACTGTGTTTGCTGACGCAACCCCCACTGGTTGGGGCATTGCCACCACCTGTCAGCTC
CTTTCCGGGACTTTCGCTTTCCCCCTCCCTATTGCCACGGCGGAACTCATCGCCGCCTGCCTTGCCCGCT
GCTGGACAGGGGCTCGGCTGTTGGGCACTGACAATTCCGTGGTGTTGTCGGGGAAGCTGACGTCCTTTCC
ATGGCTGCTCGCCTGTGTTGCCACCTGGATTCTGCGCGGGACGTCCTTCTGCTACGTCCCTTCGGCCCTC
AATCCAGCGGACCTTCCTTCCCGCGGCCTGCTGCCGGCTCTGCGGCCTCTTCCGCGTCTTCGCCTTCGCC
CTCAGACGAGTCGGATCTCCCTTTGGGCCGCCTCCCCGCCTGTCTAGCTTGACTGACTGAGATACAGCGT
ACCTTCAGCTCACAGACATGATAAGATACATTGATGAGTTTGGACAAACCACAACTAGAATGCAGTGAAA
AAAATGCTTTATTTGTGAAATTTGTGATGCTATTGCTTTATTTGTAACCATTATAAGCTGCAATAAACAA
GTTAACAACAACAATTGCATTCATTTTATGTTTCAGGTTCAGGGGGAGGTGTGGGAGGTTTTTTAAAGCA
AGTAAAACCTCTACAAATGTGGTATTGGCCCATCTCTATCGGTATCGTAGCATAACCCCTTGGGGCCTCT
AAACGGGTCTTGAGGGGTTTTTTGTGCCCCTCGGGCCGGATTGCTATCTACCGGCATTGGCGCAGAAAAA
AATGCCTGATGCGACGCTGCGCGTCTTATACTCCCACATATGCCAGATTCAGCAACGGATACGGCTTCCC
CAACTTGCCCACTTCCATACGTGTCCTCCTTACCAGAAATTTATCCTTAAGGTCGTCAGCTATCCTGCAG
GCGATCTCTCGATTTCGATCAAGACATTCCTTTAATGGTCTTTTCTGGACACCACTAGGGGTCAGAAGTA
GTTCATCAAACTTTCTTCCCTCCCTAATCTCATTGGTTACCTTGGGCTATCGAAACTTAATTAAGCGATC
TGCATCTCAATTAGTCAGCAACCATAGTCCCGCCCCTAACTCCGCCCATCCCGCCCCTAACTCCGCCCAG
TTCCGCCCATTCTCCGCCCCATCGCTGACTAATTTTTTTTATTTATGCAGAGGCCGAGGCCGCCTCGGCC
TCTGAGCTATTCCAGAAGTAGTGAGGAGGCTTTTTTGGAGGCCTAGGCTTTTGCAAAGGAGGTAGCCAAC
ATGATTGAACAAGATGGATTGCACGCAGGTTCTCCCGCCGCTTGGGTGGAGAGGCTATTCGGCTATGACT
GGGCACAACAGACAATCGGCTGCTCTGATGCCGCCGTGTTCCGGCTGTCAGCGCAGGGGCGCCCGGTTCT
TTTTGTCAAGACCGACCTGTCCGGTGCCCTGAATGAACTCCAGGACGAGGCAGCGCGGCTATCGTGGCTG
GCCACGACGGGCGTTCCTTGCGCAGCTGTGCTCGACGTTGTCACTGAAGCGGGAAGGGACTGGCTGCTAT
TGGGCGAAGTGCCGGGGCAGGATCTCCTGTCATCTCACCTTGCTCCTGCCGAGAAAGTATCCATCATGGC
TGATGCAATGCGGCGGCTGCATACGCTTGATCCGGCTACCTGCCCATTCGACCACCAAGCGAAACATCGC
ATCGAGCGAGCACGTACTCGGATGGAAGCCGGTCTTGTCGATCAGGATGATCTGGACGAAGAGCATCAGG
GGCTCGCGCCAGCCGAACTGTTCGCCAGGCTCAAGGCGCGGATGCCCGACGGCGAGGATCTCGTCGTGAC
CCACGGCGATGCCTGCTTGCCGAATATCATGGTGGAAAATGGCCGCTTTTCTGGATTCATCGACTGTGGC
CGGCTGGGTGTGGCGGACCGCTATCAGGACATAGCGTTGGCTACCCGTGATATTGCTGAAGAGCTTGGCG
GCGAATGGGCTGACCGCTTCCTCGTGCTTTACGGTATCGCCGCTCCCGATTCGCAGCGCATCGCCTTCTA
TCGCCTTCTTGACGAGTTCTTCTAGTATGTAAGCCCTGTGCCTTCTAGTTGCCAGCCATCTGTTGTTTGC
CCCTCCCCCGTGCCTTCCTTGACCCTGGAAGGTGCCACTCCCACTGTCCTTTCCTAATAAAATGAGGAAA
TTGCATCGCATTGTCTGAGTAGGTGTCATTCTATTCTGGGGGGTGGGGTGGGGCAGGACAGCAAGGGGGA
GGATTGGGAAGACAATAGCAGGCATGCTGGGGATGCGGTGGGCTCTATGGTTAATTAACCAGTCAAGTCA
GCTACTTGGCGAGATCGACTTGTCTGGGTTTCGACTACGCTCAGAATTGCGTCAGTCAAGTTCGATCTGG
TCCTTGCTATTGCACCCGTTCTCCGATTACGAGTTTCATTTAAATCATGTGAGCAAAAGGCCAGCAAAAG
GCCAGGAACCGTAAAAAGGCCGCGTTGCTGGCGTTTTTCCATAGGCTCCGCCCCCCTGACGAGCATCACA
AAAATCGACGCTCAAGTCAGAGGTGGCGAAACCCGACAGGACTATAAAGATACCAGGCGTTTCCCCCTGG
AAGCTCCCTCGTGCGCTCTCCTGTTCCGACCCTGCCGCTTACCGGATACCTGTCCGCCTTTCTCCCTTCG
GGAAGCGTGGCGCTTTCTCATAGCTCACGCTGTAGGTATCTCAGTTCGGTGTAGGTCGTTCGCTCCAAGC
TGGGCTGTGTGCACGAACCCCCCGTTCAGCCCGACCGCTGCGCCTTATCCGGTAACTATCGTCTTGAGTC
CAACCCGGTAAGACACGACTTATCGCCACTGGCAGCAGCCACTGGTAACAGGATTAGCAGAGCGAGGTAT
GTAGGCGGTGCTACAGAGTTCTTGAAGTGGTGGCCTAACTACGGCTACACTAGAAGAACAGTATTTGGTA
TCTGCGCTCTGCTGAAGCCAGTTACCTTCGGAAAAAGAGTTGGTAGCTCTTGATCCGGCAAACAAACCAC
CGCTGGTAGCGGTGGTTTTTTTGTTTGCAAGCAGCAGATTACGCGCAGAAAAAAAGGATCTCAAGAAGAT
CCTTTGATCTTTTCTACGGGGTCTGACGCTCAGTGGAACGAAAACTCACGTTAAGGGATTTTGGTCATGA
GATTATCAAAAAGGATCTTCACCTAGATCCTTTTAAATTAAAAATGAAGTTTTAAATCAATCTAAAGTAT
ATATGAGTAAACTTGGTCTGACAGTTACCAATGCTTAATCAGTGAGGCACCTATCTCAGCGATCTGTCTA
TTTCGTTCATCCATAGTTGCATTTAAATTTCCGAACTCTCCAAGGCCCTCGTCGGAAAATCTTCAAACCT
TTCGTCCGATCCATCTTGCAGGCTACCTCTCGAACGAACTATCGCAAGTCTCTTGGCCGGCCTTGCGCCT
TGGCTATTGCTTGGCAGCGCCTATCGCCAGGTATTACTCCAATCCCGAATATCCGAGATCGGGATCACCC
GAGAGAAGTTCAACCTACATCCTCAATCCCGATCTATCCGAGATCCGAGGAATATCGAAATCGGGGCGCG
CCTGGTGTACCGAGAACGATCCTCTCAGTGCGAGTCTCGACGATCCATATCGTTGCTTGGCAGTCAGCCA
GTCGGAATCCAGCTTGGGACCCAGGAAGTCCAATCGTCAGATATTGTACTCAAGCCTGGTCACGGCAGCG
TACCGATCTGTTTAAACCTAGATATTGATAGTCTGATCGGTCAACGTATAATCGAGTCCTAGCTTTTGCA
AACATCTATCAAGAGACAGGATCAGCAGGAGGCTTTCGCATGAGTATTCAACATTTCCGTGTCGCCCTTA
TTCCCTTTTTTGCGGCATTTTGCCTTCCTGTTTTTGCTCACCCAGAAACGCTGGTGAAAGTAAAAGATGC
TGAAGATCAGTTGGGTGCGCGAGTGGGTTACATCGAACTGGATCTCAACAGCGGTAAGATCCTTGAGAGT
TTTCGCCCCGAAGAACGCTTTCCAATGATGAGCACTTTTAAAGTTCTGCTATGTGGCGCGGTATTATCCC
GTATTGACGCCGGGCAAGAGCAACTCGGTCGCCGCATACACTATTCTCAGAATGACTTGGTTGAGTATTC
ACCAGTCACAGAAAAGCATCTTACGGATGGCATGACAGTAAGAGAATTATGCAGTGCTGCCATAACCATG
AGTGATAACACTGCGGCCAACTTACTTCTGACAACGATTGGAGGACCGAAGGAGCTAACCGCTTTTTTGC
ACAACATGGGGGATCATGTAACTCGCCTTGATCGTTGGGAACCGGAGCTGAATGAAGCCATACCAAACGA
CGAGCGTGACACCACGATGCCTGTAGCAATGGCAACAACCTTGCGTAAACTATTAACTGGCGAACTACTT
ACTCTAGCTTCCCGGCAACAGTTGATAGACTGGATGGAGGCGGATAAAGTTGCAGGACCACTTCTGCGCT
CGGCCCTTCCGGCTGGCTGGTTTATTGCTGATAAATCTGGAGCCGGTGAGCGTGGGTCTCGCGGTATCAT
TGCAGCACTGGGGCCAGATGGTAAGCCCTCCCGTATCGTAGTTATCTACACGACGGGGAGTCAGGCAACT
ATGGATGAACGAAATAGACAGATCGCTGAGATAGGTGCCTCACTGATTAAGCATTGGTAACCGATTCTAG
GTGCATTGGCGCAGAAAAAAATGCCTGATGCGACGCTGCGCGTCTTATACTCCCACATATGCCAGATTCA
GCAACGGATACGGCTTCCCCAACTTGCCCACTTCCATACGTGTCCTCCTTACCAGAAATTTATCCTTAAG
ATCCCGAATCGTTTAAACTCGACTCTGGCTCTATCGAATCTCCGTCGTTTCGAGCTTACGCGAACAGCCG
TGGCGCTCATTTGCTCGTCGGGCATCGAATCTCGTCAGCTATCGTCAGCTTACCTTTTTGGCAGCGATCG
CGGCTCCCGACATCTTGGACCATTAGCTCCACAGGTATCTTCTTCCCTCTAGTGGTCATAACAGCAGCTT
CAGCTACCTCTCAATTCAAAAAACCCCTCAAGACCCGTTTAGAGGCCCCAAGGGGTTATGCTATCAATCG
TTGCGTTACACACACAAAAAACCAACACACATCCATCTTCGATGGATAGCGATTTTATTATCTAACTGCT
GATCGAGTGTAGCCAGATCTAGTAATCAATTACGGGGTCATTAGTTCATAGCCCATATATGGAGTTCCGC
GTTACATAACTTACGGTAAATGGCCCGCCTGGCTGACCGCCCAACGACCCCCGCCCATTGACGTCAATAA
TGACGTATGTTCCCATAGTAACGCCAATAGGGACTTTCCATTGACGTCAATGGGTGGAGTATTTACGGTA
AACTGCCCACTTGGCAGTACATCAAGTGTATCATATGCCAAGTACGCCCCCTATTGACGTCAATGACGGT
AAATGGCCCGCCTGGCATTATGCCCAGTACATGACCTTATGGGACTTTCCTACTTGGCAGTACATCTACG
TATTAGTCATCGCTATTACCATGCTGATGCGGTTTTGGCAGTACATCAATGGGCGTGGATAGCGGTTTGA
CTCACGGGGATTTCCAAGTCTCCACCCCATTGACGTCAATGGGAGTTTGTTTTGGCACCAAAATCAACGG
GACTTTCCAAAATGTCGTAACAACTCCGCCCCATTGACGCAAATGGGCGGTAGGCGTGTACGGTGGGAGG
TCTATATAAGCAGAGCTGGTTTAGTGAACCGTCAGATCGCCTGGAGACGCCATCCACGCTGTTTTGACCT
CCATAGAAGACACCGGGACCGATCCAGCCTCCCCTCGAAGCTTACATGTGGTACCGAGCTCGGATCCTGA
GAACTTCAGGGTGAGTCTATGGGACCCTTGATGTTTTCTTTCCCCTTCTTTTCTATGGTTAAGTTCATGT
CATAGGAAGGGGAGAAGTAACAGGGTACACATATTGACCAAATCAGGGTAATTTTGCATTTGTAATTTTA
AAAAATGCTTTCTTCTTTTAATATACTTTTTTGTTTATCTTATTTCTAATACTTTCCCTAATCTCTTTCT
TTCAGGGCAATAATGATACAATGTATCATGCCTCTTTGCACCATTCTAAAGAATAACAGTGATAATTTCT
GGGTTAAGGCAATAGCAATATTTCTGCATATAAATATTTCTGCATATAAATTGTAACTGATGTAAGAGGT
TTCATATTGCTAATAGCAGCTACAATCCAGCTACCATTCTGCTTTTATTTTATGGTTGGGATAAGGCTGG
ATTATTCTGAGTCCAAGCTAGG
Features (pLannotate 1.2.2; 21 found; start..end, strand, type, name):
    102..3857    +  CDS            S: SPIKE_SARS2 - Experimental evidence at protein level: Swiss-Prot protein existence level 1. [Spike glycoprotein]: May down-regulate host tetherin (BST2) by lysosomal degradation, thereby counteracting its antiviral activity. From Severe acute respiratory syndrome coronavirus 2 (2019-nCoV) (SARS-CoV-2).
   3931..4519    +  misc_feature   WPRE: woodchuck hepatitis virus posttranscriptional regulatory element
   4572..4693    -  polyA_signal   SV40 poly(A) signal: SV40 polyadenylation signal
   4716..4785    -  CDS            large T antigen (fragment): large T antigen from SV40 (simian virus 40)
   4808..4854    +  terminator     T7 terminator: transcription terminator for bacteriophage T7 RNA polymerase
   4884..5020    +  terminator     rrnG terminator: transcription terminator from the E. coli ribosomal RNA rrnG operon (Albrechtsen et al., 1991)
   5065..5136    +  misc_feature   3' β-globin insulator: insulator downstream of the human β-globin locus (Farrell et al., 2002)
   5181..5377    +  promoter       SV40 promoter: SV40 early promoter
   5391..6182    +  CDS            neo: KKA2_KLEPN - Also known as kan, nptII. Experimental evidence at protein level: Swiss-Prot protein existence level 1. Resistance to kanamycin, neomycin, paromomycin, ribostamycin, butirosin and gentamicin B. From Klebsiella pneumoniae.
   6196..6420    +  polyA_signal   bGH poly(A) signal: bovine growth hormone polyadenylation signal
   6616..7204    -  rep_origin     ori: high-copy-number ColE1/pMB1/pBR322/pUC origin of replication
   7376..7440    -  CDS            bla(M) (fragment): β-lactamase lacking the signal sequence; bla(M); allows cytosolic expression of β-lactamase
   7950..8810    +  CDS            AmpR: β-lactamase; bla; confers resistance to ampicillin, carbenicillin, and related antibiotics
   8823..8959    +  terminator     rrnG terminator: transcription terminator from the E. coli ribosomal RNA rrnG operon (Albrechtsen et al., 1991)
   9111..9182    +  misc_feature   5' β-globin insulator: insulator upstream of the human β-globin locus (Farrell et al., 2002)
   9187..9233    -  terminator     T7 terminator: transcription terminator for bacteriophage T7 RNA polymerase
   9251..9299    -  polyA_signal   poly(A) signal: synthetic polyadenylation signal
   9380..9683    +  enhancer       CMV enhancer: human cytomegalovirus immediate early enhancer
   9756..9773    -  promoter       CMV promoter (fragment): human cytomegalovirus (CMV) immediate early promoter
   9836..9887    +  promoter       CMVd2 promoter: truncated human cytomegalovirus (CMV) immediate early promoter that yields moderately reduced expression relative to the full-length promoter
  10021..44      +  intron         β-globin intron (across the origin): internally truncated intron from human β-globin
