[The description below was written by a language model from this plasmid's Addgene catalogue record and pLannotate feature annotations shown in this document.]
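Description:
pTwist-SARS-CoV-2 Δ18 B.1.351v2/wtRBD is a mammalian expression plasmid of about 10.5 kb, built on the pTwist backbone, that encodes a SARS-CoV-2 spike glycoprotein for pseudovirus production. As the name and purpose indicate, the insert is a chimeric variant spike. It carries the B.1.351v2 lineage background with a wild-type receptor-binding domain, and it lacks the 18 C-terminal amino acids. This type of cytoplasmic-tail truncation is commonly used to improve spike incorporation into pseudotyped particles. The record does not list the individual substitutions that define the variant.

In the annotated sequence, the spike open reading frame is preceded by a CMV enhancer, CMV promoter elements (annotated as a short fragment plus a truncated CMVd2 form) and a truncated human β-globin intron that spans the plasmid origin. Downstream lie a WPRE, which boosts transcript stability and expression, and an SV40 polyadenylation signal annotated on the opposite strand. Short 5' and 3' β-globin insulator elements, T7 and rrnG terminators, and a synthetic poly(A) signal upstream of the enhancer flank the cassette, probably to shield it from read-through transcription.

A separate SV40 early promoter–neo–bGH poly(A) unit would provide a mammalian selection marker (G418/neomycin resistance), although pseudovirus production normally relies on transient transfection. The plasmid is propagated in E. coli through a high-copy ColE1/pUC-type origin and selected with ampicillin via AmpR.

The plasmid supplies the envelope protein in trans alongside packaging and reporter constructs. The associated study examined variant escape from vaccine-induced neutralization, and the variant backbone with a wild-type RBD would help show how much mutations outside the RBD contribute to that escape.
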