Addgene plasmid #169467: pTwist-SARS-CoV-2 Δ18 B.1.351v2/wtRBD
Purpose: Encodes SARS-CoV-2 B.1.351v2/wtRBD Spike Protein lacking 18 C-terminal amino acids for pseudovirus production
Depositing lab: Alejandro Balazs. Depositing organization: Massachusetts General Hospital. Publication: Multiple SARS-CoV-2 variants escape neutralization by vaccine-induced humoral immunity. Garcia-Beltran WF, Lam EC, St Denis K, Nitido AD, Garcia ZH, Hauser BM, Feldman J, Pavlovic MN, Gregory DJ, Poznansky MC, Sigal A, Schmidt AG, Iafrate AJ, Naranbhai V, Balazs AB. Cell. 2021 Mar 12. pii: S0092-8674(21)00298-1. doi: 10.1016/j.cell.2021.03.013. PubMed 33743213.
Backbone
  Vector backbone: pTwist
  Vector type: Mammalian Expression
Growth in bacteria
  Bacterial resistance: Ampicillin, 100 μg/mL
  Growth temperature: 37°C
  Growth strain: DH5alpha
  Copy number: Unknown
Gene/Insert
  Gene/Insert name: SARS-CoV-2 B.1.351v2/wtRBD Spike truncated to remove 18 amino acids
  Entrez Gene: S (a.k.a. GU280_gp02, spike glycoprotein)
Terms and licenses: Academic/Nonprofit Terms; Industry Terms: Not Available to Industry
How to cite: pTwist-SARS-CoV-2 Δ18 B.1.351v2/wtRBD was a gift from Alejandro Balazs (Addgene plasmid # 169467 ; http://n2t.net/addgene:169467 ; RRID:Addgene_169467)
